Addgene plasmid #68451: TOPO EFS
Purpose: TOPO construct expressing EFS for generation of GMAP-compatible promoter
Depositing lab: Tyler Jacks. Depositing organization: Massachusetts Institute of Technology. Publication: A Modular Assembly Platform for Rapid Generation of DNA Constructs. Akama-Garren EH, Joshi NS, Tammela T, Chang GP, Wagner BL, Lee DY, Rideout Iii WM, Papagiannakopoulos T, Xue W, Jacks T. Sci Rep. 2016 Feb 18;6:16836. doi: 10.1038/srep16836. PubMed 26887506.
Backbone
  Vector backbone: TOPO 1-4
  Backbone size w/o insert (bp): 3519
  Vector type: Bacterial Expression ; GMAP
Growth in bacteria
  Bacterial resistance: Kanamycin, 50 μg/mL
  Growth temperature: 37°C
  Growth strain: Stbl3
  Copy number: Unknown
Gene/Insert
  Gene/Insert name: Elongation Factor 1α Promoter (alt name: EFS3)
  Insert size (bp): 251
  Promoter: Plac
  Cloning method: Gibson Cloning
  Sequencing primers: 5′ GATCAGTGTGAGGGAGTGTAAAGCTGGTTT; 3′ CCGCTTAAGCTGTAGCGCTAATGTCGGGTC
Terms and licenses: Academic/Nonprofit Terms; Industry Terms: Not Available to Industry
How to cite: TOPO EFS was a gift from Tyler Jacks (Addgene plasmid # 68451 ; http://n2t.net/addgene:68451 ; RRID:Addgene_68451)
