[The description below was written by a language model from this plasmid's Addgene catalogue record and pLannotate feature annotations shown in this document.]
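Description:
TOPO EFS is a small bacterial cloning plasmid (about 3.8 kb) that serves as a parts donor in the GMAP modular assembly platform, holding the short form of the human elongation factor 1α promoter (EFS, also listed as EFS3) so that it can be used to generate a GMAP-compatible promoter module. It is built on a backbone recorded as TOPO 1-4. It replicates in E. coli from a high-copy ColE1/pUC-type origin and is selected with kanamycin through the Tn5-derived NeoR/KanR aminoglycoside phosphotransferase gene. The annotation also shows a BleoR (Sh ble) coding sequence downstream of a partial AmpR promoter, which could confer Zeocin/bleomycin resistance, although the catalogue entry lists only kanamycin.

The roughly 251 bp insert, placed by Gibson assembly, is annotated as the EF-1α core promoter and sits in the cloning region between opposing SP6 and T7 phage promoters. Upstream are the CAP binding site, lac promoter and lac operator typical of this vector family, which explains why Plac is recorded as the promoter. The EFS element is itself a mammalian regulatory sequence rather than an expressed gene, so despite the "bacterial expression" label the plasmid functions as a storage and template vector. Downstream of the insert lie fragments of lacZα and ccdB, remnants of the backbone's lacZα-ccdB fusion, which is normally used for positive selection of recombinants. Partial lacI, Tn5 transposase and bom sequences are further backbone remnants. The record does not annotate the GMAP homology sites flanking the insert, and it gives no downstream use beyond assembly of EFS into GMAP constructs.
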