Features (pLannotate 1.2.2; 15 found; start..end, strand, type, name):
      2..94      +  CDS            lacI (fragment): lac repressor; lacI; The lac repressor binds to the lac operator to inhibit transcription in E. coli. This inhibition can be relieved by adding lactose or isopropyl-β-D-thiogalactopyranoside (IPTG).
    107..128     +  protein_bind   CAP binding site: CAP binding activates transcription in the presence of cAMP. E. coli catabolite activator protein
    143..173     +  promoter       lac promoter: promoter for the E. coli lac operon
    181..197     +  protein_bind   lac operator: The lac repressor binds to the lac operator to inhibit transcription in E. coli. This inhibition can be relieved by adding lactose or isopropyl-β-D-thiogalactopyranoside (IPTG). lac repressor encoded by lacI
    239..257     +  promoter       SP6 promoter: promoter for bacteriophage SP6 RNA polymerase
    350..561     +  promoter       EF-1α core promoter: core promoter for human elongation factor EF-1α
    700..718     -  promoter       T7 promoter: promoter for bacteriophage T7 RNA polymerase
    721..868     +  CDS            lacZα (fragment): LacZα fragment of β-galactosidase; lacZ fragment
    878..1181    +  CDS            ccdB (fragment): CcdB, a bacterial toxin that poisons DNA gyrase; ccdB; Plasmids containing the ccdB gene cannot be propagated in standard E. coli strains.
   1229..1498    +  CDS            tnpA (fragment): TN5P_ECOLX - Also known as tnp. Experimental evidence at protein level: Swiss-Prot protein existence level 1. Mediates transposition of transposon Tn5 by a 'cut and paste' mechanism. First, the monomeric transposase binds the 19 bp inverted DNA repeats flanking the transposon. Then, dimerization of the DNA- bound transposase creates a synaptic DNA complex. After nicking of the first DNA strand, excision of the transposon proceeds through a series of intermediates. The transposase then mediates the insertion of the transposon at a new site by strand transfer. The activity of the wild- type tran
   1530..2324    +  CDS            NeoR/KanR: aminoglycoside phosphotransferase from Tn5; aph(3')-II (or nptII); confers resistance to neomycin, kanamycin, and G418 (Geneticin®)
   2345..2396    -  misc_feature   bom (fragment): basis of mobility region from pBR322
   2423..2511    +  promoter       AmpR promoter (fragment): bla
   2531..2905    +  CDS            BleoR: antibiotic-binding protein; Sh ble from Streptoalloteichus hindustanus; confers resistance to bleomycin, phleomycin, and Zeocin™
   3043..3631    +  rep_origin     ori: high-copy-number ColE1/pMB1/pBR322/pUC origin of replication
>Addgene plasmid #68451 | TOPO EFS | depositor full sequence | sequence record 128092 | Full plasmid sequence
AGCGCCCAATACGCAAACCGCCTCTCCCCGCGCGTTGGCCGATTCATTAATGCAGCTGGCACGACAGGTT
TCCCGACTGGAAAGCGGGCAGTGAGCGCAACGCAATTAATGTGAGTTAGCTCACTCATTAGGCACCCCAG
GCTTTACACTTTATGCTTCCGGCTCGTATGTTGTGTGGAATTGTGAGCGGATAACAATTTCACACAGGAA
ACAGCTATGACCATGATTACGCCAAGCTATTTAGGTGACACTATAGAATACTCAAGCTATGCATCAAGCT
TGGTACCGAGCTCGGATCAGTGTGAGGGAGTGTAAAGCTGGTTTTCGAGTGGCTCCGGTGCCCGTCAGTG
GGCAGAGCGCACATCGCCCACAGTCCCCGAGAAGTTGGGGGGAGGGGTCGGCAATTGAACCGGTGCCTAG
AGAAGGTGGCGCGGGGTAAACTGGGAAAGTGATGTCGTGTACTGGCTCCGCCTTTTTCCCGAGGGTGGGG
GAGAACCGTATATAAGTGCAGTAGTCGCCGTGAACGTTCTTTTTCGCAACGGGTTTGCCGCCAGAACACA
GGTGTCGTGACGCGGGACCCGACATTAGCGCTACAGCTTAAGCGGGATCCACTAGTAACGGCCGCCAGTG
TGCTGGAATTCTGCAGATATCCATCACACTGGCGGCCGCTCGAGCATGCATCTAGAGGGCCCAATTCGCC
CTATAGTGAGTCGTATTACAATTCACTGGCCGTCGTTTTACAACGTCGTGACTGGGAAAACCCTGGCGTT
ACCCAACTTAATCGCCTTGCAGCACATCCCCCTTTCGCCAGCTGGCGTAATAGCGAAGAGGCCCGCACCG
ATCGCCCTTCCCAACAGTTGCGCAGCCTATACGTACGGCAGTTTAAGGTTTACACCTATAAAAGAGAGAG
CCGTTATCGTCTGTTTGTGGATGTACAGAGTGATATTATTGACACGCCGGGGCGACGGATGGTGATCCCC
CTGGCCAGTGCACGTCTGCTGTCAGATAAAGTCTCCCGTGAACTTTACCCGGTGGTGCATATCGGGGATG
AAAGCTGGCGCATGATGACCACCGATATGGCCAGTGTGCCGGTCTCCGTTATCGGGGAAGAAGTGGCTGA
TCTCAGCCACCGCGAAAATGACATCAAAAACGCCATTAACCTGATGTTCTGGGGAATATAAATGTCAGGC
ATGAGATTATCAAAAAGGATCTTCACCTAGATCCTTTTCACGTAGAAAGCCAGTCCGCAGAAACGGTGCT
GACCCCGGATGAATGTCAGCTACTGGGCTATCTGGACAAGGGAAAACGCAAGCGCAAAGAGAAAGCAGGT
AGCTTGCAGTGGGCTTACATGGCGATAGCTAGACTGGGCGGTTTTATGGACAGCAAGCGAACCGGAATTG
CCAGCTGGGGCGCCCTCTGGTAAGGTTGGGAAGCCCTGCAAAGTAAACTGGATGGCTTTCTTGCCGCCAA
GGATCTGATGGCGCAGGGGATCAAGCTCTGATCAAGAGACAGGATGAGGATCGTTTCGCATGATTGAACA
AGATGGATTGCACGCAGGTTCTCCGGCCGCTTGGGTGGAGAGGCTATTCGGCTATGACTGGGCACAACAG
ACAATCGGCTGCTCTGATGCCGCCGTGTTCCGGCTGTCAGCGCAGGGGCGCCCGGTTCTTTTTGTCAAGA
CCGACCTGTCCGGTGCCCTGAATGAACTGCAAGACGAGGCAGCGCGGCTATCGTGGCTGGCCACGACGGG
CGTTCCTTGCGCAGCTGTGCTCGACGTTGTCACTGAAGCGGGAAGGGACTGGCTGCTATTGGGCGAAGTG
CCGGGGCAGGATCTCCTGTCATCTCACCTTGCTCCTGCCGAGAAAGTATCCATCATGGCTGATGCAATGC
GGCGGCTGCATACGCTTGATCCGGCTACCTGCCCATTCGACCACCAAGCGAAACATCGCATCGAGCGAGC
ACGTACTCGGATGGAAGCCGGTCTTGTCGATCAGGATGATCTGGACGAAGAGCATCAGGGGCTCGCGCCA
GCCGAACTGTTCGCCAGGCTCAAGGCGAGCATGCCCGACGGCGAGGATCTCGTCGTGACCCATGGCGATG
CCTGCTTGCCGAATATCATGGTGGAAAATGGCCGCTTTTCTGGATTCATCGACTGTGGCCGGCTGGGTGT
GGCGGACCGCTATCAGGACATAGCGTTGGCTACCCGTGATATTGCTGAAGAGCTTGGCGGCGAATGGGCT
GACCGCTTCCTCGTGCTTTACGGTATCGCCGCTCCCGATTCGCAGCGCATCGCCTTCTATCGCCTTCTTG
ACGAGTTCTTCTGAATTATTAACGCTTACAATTTCCTGATGCGGTATTTTCTCCTTACGCATCTGTGCGG
TATTTCACACCGCATACAGGTGGCACTTTTCGGGGAAATGTGCGCGGAACCCCTATTTGTTTATTTTTCT
AAATACATTCAAATATGTATCCGCTCATGAGACAATAACCCTGATAAATGCTTCAATAATAGCACGTGAG
GAGGGCCACCATGGCCAAGTTGACCAGTGCCGTTCCGGTGCTCACCGCGCGCGACGTCGCCGGAGCGGTC
GAGTTCTGGACCGACCGGCTCGGGTTCTCCCGGGACTTCGTGGAGGACGACTTCGCCGGTGTGGTCCGGG
ACGACGTGACCCTGTTCATCAGCGCGGTCCAGGACCAGGTGGTGCCGGACAACACCCTGGCCTGGGTGTG
GGTGCGCGGCCTGGACGAGCTGTACGCCGAGTGGTCGGAGGTCGTGTCCACGAACTTCCGGGACGCCTCC
GGGCCGGCCATGACCGAGATCGGCGAGCAGCCGTGGGGGCGGGAGTTCGCCCTGCGCGACCCGGCCGGCA
ACTGCGTGCACTTCGTGGCCGAGGAGCAGGACTGACACGTGCTAAAACTTCATTTTTAATTTAAAAGGAT
CTAGGTGAAGATCCTTTTTGATAATCTCATGACCAAAATCCCTTAACGTGAGTTTTCGTTCCACTGAGCG
TCAGACCCCGTAGAAAAGATCAAAGGATCTTCTTGAGATCCTTTTTTTCTGCGCGTAATCTGCTGCTTGC
AAACAAAAAAACCACCGCTACCAGCGGTGGTTTGTTTGCCGGATCAAGAGCTACCAACTCTTTTTCCGAA
GGTAACTGGCTTCAGCAGAGCGCAGATACCAAATACTGTCCTTCTAGTGTAGCCGTAGTTAGGCCACCAC
TTCAAGAACTCTGTAGCACCGCCTACATACCTCGCTCTGCTAATCCTGTTACCAGTGGCTGCTGCCAGTG
GCGATAAGTCGTGTCTTACCGGGTTGGACTCAAGACGATAGTTACCGGATAAGGCGCAGCGGTCGGGCTG
AACGGGGGGTTCGTGCACACAGCCCAGCTTGGAGCGAACGACCTACACCGAACTGAGATACCTACAGCGT
GAGCTATGAGAAAGCGCCACGCTTCCCGAAGGGAGAAAGGCGGACAGGTATCCGGTAAGCGGCAGGGTCG
GAACAGGAGAGCGCACGAGGGAGCTTCCAGGGGGAAACGCCTGGTATCTTTATAGTCCTGTCGGGTTTCG
CCACCTCTGACTTGAGCGTCGATTTTTGTGATGCTCGTCAGGGGGGCGGAGCCTATGGAAAAACGCCAGC
AACGCGGCCTTTTTACGGTTCCTGGCCTTTTGCTGGCCTTTTGCTCACATGTTCTTTCCTGCGTTATCCC
CTGATTCTGTGGATAACCGTATTACCGCCTTTGAGTGAGCTGATACCGCTCGCCGCAGCCGAACGACCGA
GCGCAGCGAGTCAGTGAGCGAGGAAGCGGAAG
