>Addgene plasmid #68451 | TOPO EFS | addgene partial sequence | sequence record 123217 | pBR322ori-F 5'-GGGAAACGCCTGGTATCTTT-3'
TCTGACTTGAGCGTCGATTTTTGTGATGCTCGTCAGGGGGGCGGAGCCTATGGAAAAACGCCAGCAACGC
GGCCTTTTTACGGTTCCTGGCCTTTTGCTGGCCTTTTGCTCACATGTTCTTTCCTGCGTTATCCCCTGAT
TCTGTGGATAACCGTATTACCGCCTTTGAGTGAGCTGATACCGCTCGCCGCAGCCGAACGACCGAGCGCA
GCGAGTCAGTGAGCGAGGAAGCGGAAGAGCGCCCAATACGCAAACCGCCTCTCCCCGCGCGTTGGCCGAT
TCATTAATGCAGCTGGCACGACAGGTTTCCCGACTGGAAAGCGGGCAGTGAGCGCAACGCAATTAATGTG
AGTTAGCTCACTCATTAGGCACCCCAGGCTTTACACTTTATGCTTCCGGCTCGTATGTTGTGTGGAATTG
TGAGCGGATAACAATTTCACACAGGAAACAGCTATGACCATGATTACGCCAAGCTATTTAGGTGACACTA
TAGAATACTCAAGCTATGCATCAAGCTTGGTACCGAGCTCGGATCAGTGTGAGGGAGTGTAAAGCTGGTT
TTCGAGTGGCTCCGGTGCCCGTCAGTGGGCAGAGCGCACATCGCCCACAGTCCCCGAGAAGTTGGGGGGA
GGGGTCGGCAATTGAACCGGTGCCTAGAGAAGGTGGCGCGGGGTAAACTGGGAAAGTGATGTCGTGTACT
GGCTCCGCCTTTTTCCCGAGGGTGGGGGAGAACCGTATATAAGTGCAGTAGTCGCCGTGAACGTTCTTTT
TCGCAACGGGTTTGCCGCCAGAACACAGGTGTCGTGACGCGGGACCCGACATTAGCGCTACAGCTTAAGC
GGGATCCACTAGTAACGGCCGCCAGTGTGCTGGAATTC
