>Addgene plasmid #68451 | TOPO EFS | addgene partial sequence | sequence record 123218 | Neo-R 5'-GCCCAGTCATAGCCGAATAG-3'
ACTGCGGCATCCATCTTGTTCAATCATGCGAAACGATCCTCATCCTGTCTCTTGATCAGAGCTTGATCCC
CTGCGCCATCAGATCCTTGGCGGCAAGAAAGCCATCCAGTTTACTTTGCAGGGCTTCCCAACCTTACCAG
AGGGCGCCCCAGCTGGCAATTCCGGTTCGCTTGCTGTCCATAAAACCGCCCAGTCTAGCTATCGCCATGT
AAGCCCACTGCAAGCTACCTGCTTTCTCTTTGCGCTTGCGTTTTCCCTTGTCCAGATAGCCCAGTAGCTG
ACATTCATCCGGGGTCAGCACCGTTTCTGCGGACTGGCTTTCTACGTGAAAAGGATCTAGGTGAAGATCC
TTTTTGATAATCTCATGCCTGACATTTATATTCCCCAGAACATCAGGTTAATGGCGTTTTTGATGTCATT
TTCGCGGTGGCTGAGATCAGCCACTTCTTCCCCGATAACGGAGACCGGCACACTGGCCATATCGGTGGTC
ATCATGCGCCAGCTTTCATCCCCGATATGCACCACCGGGTAAAGTTCACGGGAGACTTTATCTGACAGCA
GACGTGCACTGGCCAGGGGGATCACCATCCGTCGCCCCGGCGTGTCAATAATATCACTCTGTACATCCAC
AAACAGACGATAACGGCTCTCTCTTTTATAGGTGTAAACCTTAAACTGCCGTACGTATAGGCTGCGCAAC
TGTTGGGAAGGGCGATCGGTGCGGGCCTCTTCGCTATTACGCCAGCTGGCGAAAGGGGGATGTGCTGCAA
GGCGATTAAGTTGGGTAACGCCAGGGTTTTCCCAGTCACGACGTTGTAAAACGACGGCCAGTGAATTGTA
ATACGACTCACTATAGGGCGAATTGGGCCCTCTAGATGCATGCTCGAGCGGCCGCCAGTGTGATGGATAT
CTGCAGAATTCCAGCACACTGGCGGCCGTTACTAGTGGATCCCGCTTAAGCTGA
